Addgene plasmid #125255: plenti2-EF1a-ChR2-EYFP-WRPE
Purpose: 3rd gen lentiviral expression of ChR2 with mutation fused to EYFP driven by EF1a promoter for optogenetic activation
Depositing lab: Roger D. Kamm. Depositing organization: Massachusetts Institute of Technology. Publication: Microphysiological 3D model of amyotrophic lateral sclerosis (ALS) from human iPS-derived muscle cells and optogenetic motor neurons. Osaki T, Uzel SGM, Kamm RD. Sci Adv. 2018 Oct 10;4(10):eaat5847. doi: 10.1126/sciadv.aat5847. eCollection 2018 Oct. PubMed 30324134.
Backbone
  Vector backbone: pLenti-EF1a
  Total vector size (bp): 10523
  Vector type: Mammalian Expression, Lentiviral
Growth in bacteria
  Bacterial resistance: Ampicillin, 100 μg/mL
  Growth temperature: 37°C
  Growth strain: NEB Stable
  Copy number: High Copy
Gene/Insert
  Gene/Insert name: hChR2 (alt name: Channelrhodopsin-2)
  Species: H. sapiens (human)
  Insert size (bp): 2354
  Tag / fusion protein: EYFP (C terminal on insert)
  Cloning method: Restriction Enzyme; 5′ cloning site PacI (unknown if destroyed); 3′ cloning site EcoRI (unknown if destroyed)
  Sequencing primers: 5′ n/a; 3′ n/a
Terms and licenses: Academic/Nonprofit Terms; Industry Terms: Not Available to Industry
How to cite: plenti2-EF1a-ChR2-EYFP-WRPE was a gift from Roger D. Kamm (Addgene plasmid # 125255 ; http://n2t.net/addgene:125255 ; RRID:Addgene_125255)
