[The description below was written by a language model from this plasmid's Addgene catalogue record, the feature table of its GenBank file and pLannotate feature annotations shown in this document.]
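Description:
plenti2-EF1a-ChR2-EYFP-WRPE is a third-generation lentiviral transfer plasmid built on a pLenti-EF1a backbone for constitutive mammalian expression of channelrhodopsin-2 fused at its C terminus to EYFP. It is a high-copy plasmid propagated in E. coli through a ColE1/pUC-type origin with ampicillin selection, and it also carries an f1 origin. The catalogue lists the insert species as human, but the annotations identify the opsin as an N-terminal fragment of the Chlamydomonas reinhardtii blue-light-gated cation channel, so "hChR2" presumably refers to humanised codon usage. The catalogue says the opsin carries a mutation without naming it.

Two sequence records accompany the entry and they disagree. The 10,523 nt sequencing result matches the catalogued size and name. It shows an RSV promoter driving a truncated HIV-1 5' LTR, then Psi, a gag fragment and the RRE for Rev-dependent packaging of the genomic RNA. These are followed by the EF-1α promoter, cPPT/CTS, ChR2, EYFP and the WPRE, which boosts transcript stability and expression. In the 3' LTR region, partial tetracycline response element and H1 promoter annotations appear, apparently backbone remnants, ahead of a bGH polyadenylation signal. Outside the viral unit, an SV40/EM7-driven blasticidin deaminase cassette is annotated.

The 11,571 bp GenBank record instead has a CMV-driven 5' LTR, ChR2(H134R) fused to tdTomato rather than EYFP, and a Zeocin resistance marker. It appears to describe a related but different construct, so H134R cannot be confidently assigned here.

The stated use is lentiviral delivery for optogenetic activation, with EYFP marking expressing cells. The associated work concerns optogenetic motor neurons in a 3D neuromuscular ALS model.
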