LOCUS       Exported 11571 bp ds-DNA circular SYN 12-MAY-2021
DEFINITION  3rd gen lentiviral expression of ChR2 with mutation fused to EYFP
            driven by EF1a promoter for optogenetic activation.
ACCESSION   .
VERSION     .
KEYWORDS    plenti2-EF1a-ChR2-EYFP-WRPE
SOURCE      synthetic DNA construct
  ORGANISM  synthetic DNA construct
REFERENCE   1 (bases 1 to 11571)
  AUTHORS   Osaki T, Uzel SGM, Kamm RD
  TITLE     Microphysiological 3D model of amyotrophic lateral sclerosis (ALS)
            from human iPS-derived muscle cells and optogenetic motor neurons.
  JOURNAL   Sci Adv. 2018 Oct 10;4(10):eaat5847. doi: 10.1126/sciadv.aat5847.
            eCollection 2018 Oct.
  PUBMED    30324134
REFERENCE   2 (bases 1 to 11571)
  AUTHORS   .
  TITLE     Direct Submission
  JOURNAL   Exported May 12, 2021 from SnapGene Server 1.1.58
            http://www.snapgene.com
FEATURES             Location/Qualifiers
     source          1..11571
                     /organism="synthetic DNA construct"
                     /mol_type="other DNA"
     primer_bind     complement(47..66)
                     /label=pRS-marker
                     /note="pRS vectors, use to sequence yeast selectable
                     marker"
     enhancer        238..617
                     /label=CMV enhancer
                     /note="human cytomegalovirus immediate early enhancer"
     promoter        619..817
                     /label=CMV promoter
                     /note="human cytomegalovirus (CMV) immediate early
                     promoter"
     primer_bind     772..792
                     /label=CMV-F
                     /note="Human CMV immediate early promoter, forward primer"
     LTR             835..1015
                     /label=5' LTR (truncated)
                     /note="truncated 5' long terminal repeat (LTR) from HIV-1"
     misc_feature    1062..1187
                     /label=HIV-1 Psi
                     /note="packaging signal of human immunodeficiency virus
                     type 1"
     misc_feature    1680..1913
                     /label=RRE
                     /note="The Rev response element (RRE) of HIV-1 allows for
                     Rev-dependent mRNA export from the nucleus to the
                     cytoplasm."
     CDS             2098..2142
                     /codon_start=1
                     /product="antigenic peptide corresponding to amino acids
                     655 to 669 of the HIV envelope protein gp41 (Lutje Hulsik
                     et al., 2013)"
                     /label=gp41 peptide
                     /note="recognized by the 2H10 single-chain llama nanobody"
                     /translation="KNEQELLELDKWASL"
     misc_feature    2440..2557
                     /label=cPPT/CTS
                     /note="central polypurine tract and central termination
                     sequence of HIV-1"
     promoter        2682..3859
                     /label=EF-1-alpha promoter
                     /note="strong constitutive promoter for human elongation
                     factor EF-1-alpha"
     intron          2913..3850
                     /label=EF-1-alpha intron A
                     /note="intron upstream of the start codon of human
                     EF-1-alpha"
     primer_bind     3807..3827
                     /label=EF1a-F
                     /note="Human elongation factor-1a promoter, forward primer"
     regulatory      3866..3875
                     /regulatory_class="other"
                     /note="vertebrate consensus sequence for strong initiation
                     of translation (Kozak, 1987)"
     CDS             3872..4798
                     /codon_start=1
                     /product="H134R mutant of an N-terminal fragment of
                     channelrhodopsin-2 from the alga Chlamydomonas reinhardtii
                     (Nagel et al., 2005)"
                     /label=ChR2(H134R)
                     /note="blue light-activated cation channel"
                     /translation="MDYGGALSAVGRELLFVTNPVVVNGSVLVPEDQCYCAGWIESRGT
                     NGAQTASNVLQWLAAGFSILLLMFYAYQTWKSTCGWEEIYVCAIEMVKVILEFFFEFKN
                     PSMLYLATGHRVQWLRYAEWLLTCPVILIRLSNLTGLSNDYSRRTMGLLVSDIGTIVWG
                     ATSAMATGYVKVIFFCLGLCYGANTFFHAAKAYIEGYHTVPKGRCRQVVTGMAWLFFVS
                     WGMFPILFILGPEGFGVLSVYGSTVGHTIIDLMSKNCWGLLGHYLRVLIHEHILIHGDI
                     RKTTKLNIGGTEIEVETLVEDEAEAGAV"
     CDS             4811..6238
                     /codon_start=1
                     /product="tandem dimeric (pseudo-monomeric) derivative of
                     DsRed (Shaner et al., 2004)"
                     /label=tdTomato
                     /note="mammalian codon-optimized"
                     /translation="VSKGEEVIKEFMRFKVRMEGSMNGHEFEIEGEGEGRPYEGTQTAK
                     LKVTKGGPLPFAWDILSPQFMYGSKAYVKHPADIPDYKKLSFPEGFKWERVMNFEDGGL
                     VTVTQDSSLQDGTLIYKVKMRGTNFPPDGPVMQKKTMGWEASTERLYPRDGVLKGEIHQ
                     ALKLKDGGHYLVEFKTIYMAKKPVQLPGYYYVDTKLDITSHNEDYTIVEQYERSEGRHH
                     LFLGHGTGSTGSGSSGTASSEDNNMAVIKEFMRFKVRMEGSMNGHEFEIEGEGEGRPYE
                     GTQTAKLKVTKGGPLPFAWDILSPQFMYGSKAYVKHPADIPDYKKLSFPEGFKWERVMN
                     FEDGGLVTVTQDSSLQDGTLIYKVKMRGTNFPPDGPVMQKKTMGWEASTERLYPRDGVL
                     KGEIHQALKLKDGGHYLVEFKTIYMAKKPVQLPGYYYVDTKLDITSHNEDYTIVEQYER
                     SEGRHHLFLYGMDELYK"
     misc_feature    6263..6851
                     /label=WPRE
                     /note="woodchuck hepatitis virus posttranscriptional
                     regulatory element"
     primer_bind     complement(6316..6336)
                     /label=WPRE-R
                     /note="WPRE, reverse primer"
     CDS             complement(6734..6745)
                     /codon_start=1
                     /product="Factor Xa recognition and cleavage site"
                     /label=Factor Xa site
                     /translation="IEGR"
     primer_bind     complement(6854..6870)
                     /label=KS primer
                     /note="common sequencing primer, one of multiple similar
                     variants"
     primer_bind     complement(6855..6871)
                     /label=pBluescriptKS
                     /note="For pBluescript vector"
     LTR             7376..7556
                     /label=5' LTR (truncated)
                     /note="truncated 5' long terminal repeat (LTR) from HIV-1"
     primer_bind     complement(7582..7599)
                     /label=BGH-rev
                     /note="Bovine growth hormone terminator, reverse primer.
                     Also called BGH reverse"
     polyA_signal    7588..7812
                     /label=bGH poly(A) signal
                     /note="bovine growth hormone polyadenylation signal"
     rep_origin      7858..8286
                     /direction=RIGHT
                     /label=f1 ori
                     /note="f1 bacteriophage origin of replication; arrow
                     indicates direction of (+) strand synthesis"
     primer_bind     complement(7945..7964)
                     /label=F1ori-R
                     /note="F1 origin, reverse primer"
     primer_bind     8155..8176
                     /label=F1ori-F
                     /note="F1 origin, forward primer"
     primer_bind     complement(8295..8315)
                     /label=pBABE 3'
                     /note="SV40 enhancer, reverse primer for pBABE vectors"
     promoter        8300..8629
                     /label=SV40 promoter
                     /note="SV40 enhancer and early promoter"
     rep_origin      8480..8615
                     /label=SV40 ori
                     /note="SV40 origin of replication"
     primer_bind     8542..8561
                     /label=SV40pro-F
                     /note="SV40 promoter/origin, forward primer"
     promoter        8677..8724
                     /label=EM7 promoter
                     /note="synthetic bacterial promoter "
     CDS             8743..9117
                     /codon_start=1
                     /gene="Sh ble from Streptoalloteichus hindustanus"
                     /product="antibiotic-binding protein"
                     /label=BleoR
                     /note="confers resistance to bleomycin, phleomycin, and
                     Zeocin(TM)"
                     /translation="MAKLTSAVPVLTARDVAGAVEFWTDRLGFSRDFVEDDFAGVVRDD
                     VTLFISAVQDQVVPDNTLAWVWVRGLDELYAEWSEVVSTNFRDASGPAMTEIGEQPWGR
                     EFALRDPAGNCVHFVAEEQD"
     polyA_signal    9247..9368
                     /label=SV40 poly(A) signal
                     /note="SV40 polyadenylation signal"
     primer_bind     complement(9284..9303)
                     /label=SV40pA-R
                     /note="SV40 polyA, reverse primer"
     primer_bind     9338..9357
                     /label=EBV-rev
                     /note="SV40 polyA terminator, reverse primer"
     primer_bind     complement(9417..9433)
                     /label=M13 rev
                     /note="common sequencing primer, one of multiple similar
                     variants"
     primer_bind     complement(9417..9433)
                     /label=M13 Reverse
                     /note="In lacZ gene. Also called M13-rev"
     primer_bind     complement(9430..9452)
                     /label=M13/pUC Reverse
                     /note="In lacZ gene"
     protein_bind    9441..9457
                     /label=lac operator
                     /bound_moiety="lac repressor encoded by lacI"
                     /note="The lac repressor binds to the lac operator to
                     inhibit transcription in E. coli. This inhibition can be
                     relieved by adding lactose or
                     isopropyl-beta-D-thiogalactopyranoside (IPTG)."
     promoter        complement(9465..9495)
                     /label=lac promoter
                     /note="promoter for the E. coli lac operon"
     protein_bind    9510..9531
                     /label=CAP binding site
                     /bound_moiety="E. coli catabolite activator protein"
                     /note="CAP binding activates transcription in the presence
                     of cAMP."
     primer_bind     complement(9648..9665)
                     /label=L4440
                     /note="L4440 vector, forward primer"
     rep_origin      complement(9819..10407)
                     /direction=LEFT
                     /label=ori
                     /note="high-copy-number ColE1/pMB1/pBR322/pUC origin of
                     replication"
     primer_bind     complement(9899..9918)
                     /label=pBR322ori-F
                     /note="pBR322 origin, forward primer"
     CDS             complement(10578..11438)
                     /codon_start=1
                     /gene="bla"
                     /product="beta-lactamase"
                     /label=AmpR
                     /note="confers resistance to ampicillin, carbenicillin, and
                     related antibiotics"
                     /translation="MSIQHFRVALIPFFAAFCLPVFAHPETLVKVKDAEDQLGARVGYI
                     ELDLNSGKILESFRPEERFPMMSTFKVLLCGAVLSRIDAGQEQLGRRIHYSQNDLVEYS
                     PVTEKHLTDGMTVRELCSAAITMSDNTAANLLLTTIGGPKELTAFLHNMGDHVTRLDRW
                     EPELNEAIPNDERDTTMPVAMATTLRKLLTGELLTLASRQQLIDWMEADKVAGPLLRSA
                     LPAGWFIADKSGAGERGSRGIIAALGPDGKPSRIVVIYTTGSQATMDERNRQIAEIGAS
                     LIKHW"
     primer_bind     11201..11220
                     /label=Amp-R
                     /note="Ampicillin resistance gene, reverse primer"
     promoter        complement(11439..11543)
                     /gene="bla"
                     /label=AmpR promoter
ORIGIN
        1 gtcgacggat cgggagatct cccgatcccc tatggtgcac tctcagtaca atctgctctg
       61 atgccgcata gttaagccag tatctgctcc ctgcttgtgt gttggaggtc gctgagtagt
      121 gcgcgagcaa aatttaagct acaacaaggc aaggcttgac cgacaattgc atgaagaatc
      181 tgcttagggt taggcgtttt gcgctgcttc gcgatgtacg ggccagatat acgcgttgac
      241 attgattatt gactagttat taatagtaat caattacggg gtcattagtt catagcccat
      301 atatggagtt ccgcgttaca taacttacgg taaatggccc gcctggctga ccgcccaacg
      361 acccccgccc attgacgtca ataatgacgt atgttcccat agtaacgcca atagggactt
      421 tccattgacg tcaatgggtg gagtatttac ggtaaactgc ccacttggca gtacatcaag
      481 tgtatcatat gccaagtacg ccccctattg acgtcaatga cggtaaatgg cccgcctggc
      541 attatgccca gtacatgacc ttatgggact ttcctacttg gcagtacatc tacgtattag
      601 tcatcgctat taccatggtg atgcggtttt ggcagtacat caatgggcgt ggatagcggt
      661 ttgactcacg gggatttcca agtctccacc ccattgacgt caatgggagt ttgttttggc
      721 accaaaatca acgggacttt ccaaaatgtc gtaacaactc cgccccattg acgcaaatgg
      781 gcggtaggcg tgtacggtgg gaggtctata taagcagcgc gttttgcctg tactgggtct
      841 ctctggttag accagatctg agcctgggag ctctctggct aactagggaa cccactgctt
      901 aagcctcaat aaagcttgcc ttgagtgctt caagtagtgt gtgcccgtct gttgtgtgac
      961 tctggtaact agagatccct cagacccttt tagtcagtgt ggaaaatctc tagcagtggc
     1021 gcccgaacag ggacttgaaa gcgaaaggga aaccagagga gctctctcga cgcaggactc
     1081 ggcttgctga agcgcgcacg gcaagaggcg aggggcggcg actggtgagt acgccaaaaa
     1141 ttttgactag cggaggctag aaggagagag atgggtgcga gagcgtcagt attaagcggg
     1201 ggagaattag atcgcgatgg gaaaaaattc ggttaaggcc agggggaaag aaaaaatata
     1261 aattaaaaca tatagtatgg gcaagcaggg agctagaacg attcgcagtt aatcctggcc
     1321 tgttagaaac atcagaaggc tgtagacaaa tactgggaca gctacaacca tcccttcaga
     1381 caggatcaga agaacttaga tcattatata atacagtagc aaccctctat tgtgtgcatc
     1441 aaaggataga gataaaagac accaaggaag ctttagacaa gatagaggaa gagcaaaaca
     1501 aaagtaagac caccgcacag caagcggccg ctgatcttca gacctggagg aggagatatg
     1561 agggacaatt ggagaagtga attatataaa tataaagtag taaaaattga accattagga
     1621 gtagcaccca ccaaggcaaa gagaagagtg gtgcagagag aaaaaagagc agtgggaata
     1681 ggagctttgt tccttgggtt cttgggagca gcaggaagca ctatgggcgc agcgtcaatg
     1741 acgctgacgg tacaggccag acaattattg tctggtatag tgcagcagca gaacaatttg
     1801 ctgagggcta ttgaggcgca acagcatctg ttgcaactca cagtctgggg catcaagcag
     1861 ctccaggcaa gaatcctggc tgtggaaaga tacctaaagg atcaacagct cctggggatt
     1921 tggggttgct ctggaaaact catttgcacc actgctgtgc cttggaatgc tagttggagt
     1981 aataaatctc tggaacagat ttggaatcac acgacctgga tggagtggga cagagaaatt
     2041 aacaattaca caagcttaat acactcctta attgaagaat cgcaaaacca gcaagaaaag
     2101 aatgaacaag aattattgga attagataaa tgggcaagtt tgtggaattg gtttaacata
     2161 acaaattggc tgtggtatat aaaattattc ataatgatag taggaggctt ggtaggttta
     2221 agaatagttt ttgctgtact ttctatagtg aatagagtta ggcagggata ttcaccatta
     2281 tcgtttcaga cccacctccc aaccccgagg ggacccgaca ggcccgaagg aatagaagaa
     2341 gaaggtggag agagagacag agacagatcc attcgattag tgaacggatc ggcactgcgt
     2401 gcgccaattc tgcagacaaa tggcagtatt catccacaat tttaaaagaa aaggggggat
     2461 tggggggtac agtgcagggg aaagaatagt agacataata gcaacagaca tacaaactaa
     2521 agaattacaa aaacaaatta caaaaattca aaattttcgg gtttattaca gggacagcag
     2581 agatccagtt tggttaatta atgcaaagat ggataaagtt ttaaacagag aggaatcttt
     2641 gcagctaatg gaccttctag gtcttgaaag gagtgggaat tggctccggt gcccgtcagt
     2701 gggcagagcg cacatcgccc acagtccccg agaagttggg gggaggggtc ggcaattgaa
     2761 ccggtgccta gagaaggtgg cgcggggtaa actgggaaag tgatgtcgtg tactggctcc
     2821 gcctttttcc cgagggtggg ggagaaccgt atataagtgc agtagtcgcc gtgaacgttc
     2881 tttttcgcaa cgggtttgcc gccagaacac aggtaagtgc cgtgtgtggt tcccgcgggc
     2941 ctggcctctt tacgggttat ggcccttgcg tgccttgaat tacttccact ggctgcagta
     3001 cgtgattctt gatcccgagc ttcgggttgg aagtgggtgg gagagttcga ggccttgcgc
     3061 ttaaggagcc ccttcgcctc gtgcttgagt tgaggcctgg cctgggcgct ggggccgccg
     3121 cgtgcgaatc tggtggcacc ttcgcgcctg tctcgctgct ttcgataagt ctctagccat
     3181 ttaaaatttt tgatgacctg ctgcgacgct ttttttctgg caagatagtc ttgtaaatgc
     3241 gggccaagat ctgcacactg gtatttcggt ttttggggcc gcgggcggcg acggggcccg
     3301 tgcgtcccag cgcacatgtt cggcgaggcg gggcctgcga gcgcggccac cgagaatcgg
     3361 acgggggtag tctcaagctg gccggcctgc tctggtgcct ggcctcgcgc cgccgtgtat
     3421 cgccccgccc tgggcggcaa ggctggcccg gtcggcacca gttgcgtgag cggaaagatg
     3481 gccgcttccc ggccctgctg cagggagctc aaaatggagg acgcggcgct cgggagagcg
     3541 ggcgggtgag tcacccacac aaaggaaaag ggcctttccg tcctcagccg tcgcttcatg
     3601 tgactccacg gagtaccggg cgccgtccag gcacctcgat tagttctcga gcttttggag
     3661 tacgtcgtct ttaggttggg gggaggggtt ttatgcgatg gagtttcccc acactgagtg
     3721 ggtggagact gaagttaggc cagcttggca cttgatgtaa ttctccttgg aatttgccct
     3781 ttttgagttt ggatcttggt tcattctcaa gcctcagaca gtggttcaaa gtttttttct
     3841 tccatttcag gtgtcgtgac gtacggccac catggactat ggcggcgctt tgtctgccgt
     3901 cggacgcgaa cttttgttcg ttactaatcc tgtggtggtg aacgggtccg tcctggtccc
     3961 tgaggatcaa tgttactgtg ccggatggat tgaatctcgc ggcacgaacg gcgctcagac
     4021 cgcgtcaaat gtcctgcagt ggcttgcagc aggattcagc attttgctgc tgatgttcta
     4081 tgcctaccaa acctggaaat ctacatgcgg ctgggaggag atctatgtgt gcgccattga
     4141 aatggttaag gtgattctcg agttcttttt tgagtttaag aatccctcta tgctctacct
     4201 tgccacagga caccgggtgc agtggctgcg ctatgcagag tggctgctca cttgtcctgt
     4261 catccttatc cgcctgagca acctcaccgg cctgagcaac gactacagca ggagaaccat
     4321 gggactcctt gtctcagaca tcgggactat cgtgtggggg gctaccagcg ccatggcaac
     4381 cggctatgtt aaagtcatct tcttttgtct tggattgtgc tatggcgcga acacattttt
     4441 tcacgccgcc aaagcatata tcgagggtta tcatactgtg ccaaagggtc ggtgccgcca
     4501 ggtcgtgacc ggcatggcat ggctgttttt cgtgagctgg ggtatgttcc caattctctt
     4561 cattttgggg cccgaaggtt ttggcgtcct gagcgtctat ggctccaccg taggtcacac
     4621 gattattgat ctgatgagta aaaattgttg ggggttgttg ggacactacc tgcgcgtcct
     4681 gatccacgag cacatattga ttcacggaga tatccgcaaa accaccaaac tgaacatcgg
     4741 cggaacggag atcgaggtcg agactctcgt cgaagacgaa gccgaggccg gagccgtgcc
     4801 agccgcggcc gtgagcaagg gcgaggaggt catcaaagag ttcatgcgct tcaaggtgcg
     4861 catggagggc tccatgaacg gccacgagtt cgagatcgag ggcgagggcg agggccgccc
     4921 ctacgagggc acccagaccg ccaagctgaa ggtgaccaag ggcggccccc tgcccttcgc
     4981 ctgggacatc ctgtcccccc agttcatgta cggctccaag gcgtacgtga agcaccccgc
     5041 cgacatcccc gattacaaga agctgtcctt ccccgagggc ttcaagtggg agcgcgtgat
     5101 gaacttcgag gacggcggtc tggtgaccgt gacccaggac tcctccctgc aggacggcac
     5161 gctgatctac aaggtgaaga tgcgcggcac caacttcccc cccgacggcc ccgtaatgca
     5221 gaagaagacc atgggctggg aggcctccac cgagcgcctg tacccccgcg acggcgtgct
     5281 gaagggcgag atccaccagg ccctgaagct gaaggacggc ggccactacc tggtggagtt
     5341 caagaccatc tacatggcca agaagcccgt gcaactgccc ggctactact acgtggacac
     5401 caagctggac atcacctccc acaacgagga ctacaccatc gtggaacagt acgagcgctc
     5461 cgagggccgc caccacctgt tcctggggca tggcaccggc agcaccggca gcggcagctc
     5521 cggcaccgcc tcctccgagg acaacaacat ggccgtcatc aaagagttca tgcgcttcaa
     5581 ggtgcgcatg gagggctcca tgaacggcca cgagttcgag atcgagggcg agggcgaggg
     5641 ccgcccctac gagggcaccc agaccgccaa gctgaaggtg accaagggcg gccccctgcc
     5701 cttcgcctgg gacatcctgt ccccccagtt catgtacggc tccaaggcgt acgtgaagca
     5761 ccccgccgac atccccgatt acaagaagct gtccttcccc gagggcttca agtgggagcg
     5821 cgtgatgaac ttcgaggacg gcggtctggt gaccgtgacc caggactcct ccctgcagga
     5881 cggcacgctg atctacaagg tgaagatgcg cggcaccaac ttcccccccg acggccccgt
     5941 aatgcagaag aagaccatgg gctgggaggc ctccaccgag cgcctgtacc cccgcgacgg
     6001 cgtgctgaag ggcgagatcc accaggccct gaagctgaag gacggcggcc actacctggt
     6061 ggagttcaag accatctaca tggccaagaa gcccgtgcaa ctgcccggct actactacgt
     6121 ggacaccaag ctggacatca cctcccacaa cgaggactac accatcgtgg aacagtacga
     6181 gcgctccgag ggccgccacc acctgttcct gtacggcatg gacgagctgt acaagtaaga
     6241 attcgatatc aagcttatcg ataatcaacc tctggattac aaaatttgtg aaagattgac
     6301 tggtattctt aactatgttg ctccttttac gctatgtgga tacgctgctt taatgccttt
     6361 gtatcatgct attgcttccc gtatggcttt cattttctcc tccttgtata aatcctggtt
     6421 gctgtctctt tatgaggagt tgtggcccgt tgtcaggcaa cgtggcgtgg tgtgcactgt
     6481 gtttgctgac gcaaccccca ctggttgggg cattgccacc acctgtcagc tcctttccgg
     6541 gactttcgct ttccccctcc ctattgccac ggcggaactc atcgccgcct gccttgcccg
     6601 ctgctggaca ggggctcggc tgttgggcac tgacaattcc gtggtgttgt cggggaaatc
     6661 atcgtccttt ccttggctgc tcgcctgtgt tgccacctgg attctgcgcg ggacgtcctt
     6721 ctgctacgtc ccttcggccc tcaatccagc ggaccttcct tcccgcggcc tgctgccggc
     6781 tctgcggcct cttccgcgtc ttcgccttcg ccctcagacg agtcggatct ccctttgggc
     6841 cgcctccccg catcgatacc gtcgacctcg agacctagaa aaacatggag caatcacaag
     6901 tagcaataca gcagctacca atgctgattg tgcctggcta gaagcacaag aggaggagga
     6961 ggtgggtttt ccagtcacac ctcaggtacc tttaagacca atgacttaca aggcagctgt
     7021 agatcttagc cactttttaa aagaaaaggg gggactggaa gggctaattc actcccaacg
     7081 aagacaagat atccttgatc tgtggatcta ccacacacaa ggctacttcc ctgattggca
     7141 gaactacaca ccagggccag ggatcagata tccactgacc tttggatggt gctacaagct
     7201 agtaccagtt gagcaagaga aggtagaaga agccaatgaa ggagagaaca cccgcttgtt
     7261 acaccctgtg agcctgcatg ggatggatga cccggagaga gaagtattag agtggaggtt
     7321 tgacagccgc ctagcatttc atcacatggc ccgagagctg catccggact gtactgggtc
     7381 tctctggtta gaccagatct gagcctggga gctctctggc taactaggga acccactgct
     7441 taagcctcaa taaagcttgc cttgagtgct tcaagtagtg tgtgcccgtc tgttgtgtga
     7501 ctctggtaac tagagatccc tcagaccctt ttagtcagtg tggaaaatct ctagcagggc
     7561 ccgtttaaac ccgctgatca gcctcgactg tgccttctag ttgccagcca tctgttgttt
     7621 gcccctcccc cgtgccttcc ttgaccctgg aaggtgccac tcccactgtc ctttcctaat
     7681 aaaatgagga aattgcatcg cattgtctga gtaggtgtca ttctattctg gggggtgggg
     7741 tggggcagga cagcaagggg gaggattggg aagacaatag caggcatgct ggggatgcgg
     7801 tgggctctat ggcttctgag gcggaaagaa ccagctgggg ctctaggggg tatccccnnn
     7861 nnnnnnnnnn nnnnnnnnnn nnnnnnnnnn nnnnnnnnnn nnnnnnnnnn nnnnnnnnnn
     7921 nnnnnnnnnn nnnnnnnnnn nnnnnnnnnn nnnnnnnnnn nnnnnnnnnn nnnnnnnnnn
     7981 ncnnnnnnnn nnnnnnnnnn nnnnnnnnnn nnnnnnnnnn nnnnnnnnnn nnnnnnnnnn
     8041 nnnnnnnnnn nnnnnnnnnn nnnnnnnnnn nnnannnnnn nnnnnnnnnn nnnnnnnnnn
     8101 nnnnnnnnnn nnnnnnnnnn nnncctttga cgttggagtc cacgttcttt aatagtggac
     8161 tcttgttcca aactggaaca acactcaacc ctatctcggt ctattctttt gatttataag
     8221 ggattttgcc gatttcggcc tattggttaa aaaatgagct gatttaacaa aaatttaacg
     8281 cgaattaatt ctgtggaatg tgtgtcagtt agggtgtgga aagtccccag gctccccagc
     8341 aggcagaagt atgcaaagca tgcatctcaa ttagtcagca accaggtgtg gaaagtcccc
     8401 aggctcccca gcaggcagaa gtatgcaaag catgcatctc aattagtcag caaccatagt
     8461 cccgccccta actccgccca tcccgcccct aactccgccc agttccgccc attctccgcc
     8521 ccatggctga ctaatttttt ttatttatgc agaggccgag gccgcctctg cctctgagct
     8581 attccagaag tagtgaggag gcttttttgg aggcctaggc ttttgcaaaa agctcccggg
     8641 agcttgtata tccattttcg gatctgatca gcacgtgttg acaattaatc atcggcatag
     8701 tatatcggca tagtataata cgacaaggtg aggaactaaa ccatggccaa gttgaccagt
     8761 gccgttccgg tgctcaccgc gcgcgacgtc gccggagcgg tcgagttctg gaccgaccgg
     8821 ctcgggttct cccgggactt cgtggaggac gacttcgccg gtgtggtccg ggacgacgtg
     8881 accctgttca tcagcgcggt ccaggaccag gtggtgccgg acaacaccct ggcctgggtg
     8941 tgggtgcgcg gcctggacga gctgtacgcc gagtggtcgg aggtcgtgtc cacgaacttc
     9001 cgggacgcct ccgggccggc catgaccgag atcggcgagc agccgtgggg gcgggagttc
     9061 gccctgcgcg acccggccgg caactgcgtg cacttcgtgg ccgaggagca ggactgacac
     9121 gtgctacgag atttcgattc caccgccgcc ttctatgaaa ggttgggctt cggaatcgtt
     9181 ttccgggacg ccggctggat gatcctccag cgcggggatc tcatgctgga gttcttcgcc
     9241 caccccaact tgtttattgc agcttataat ggttacaaat aaagcaatag catcacaaat
     9301 ttcacaaata aagcattttt ttcactgcat tctagttgtg gtttgtccaa actcatcaat
     9361 gtatcttatc atgtctgtat accgtcgacc tctagctaga gcttggcgta atcatggtca
     9421 tagctgtttc ctgtgtgaaa ttgttatccg ctcacaattc cacacaacat acgagccgga
     9481 agcataaagt gtaaagcctg gggtgcctaa tgagtgagct aactcacatt aattgcgttg
     9541 cgctcactgc ccgctttcca gtcgggaaac ctgtcgtgcc agctgcatta atgaatcggc
     9601 caacgcgcgg ggagaggcgg tttgcgtatt gggcgctctt ccgcttcctc gctcactgac
     9661 tcgctgcgct cggtcgttcg gctgcggcga gcggtatcag ctcactcaaa ggcggtaata
     9721 cggttatcca cagaatcagg ggataacgca ggaaagaaca tgtgagcaaa aggccagcaa
     9781 aaggccagga accgtaaaaa ggccgcgttg ctggcgtttt tccataggct ccgcccccct
     9841 gacgagcatc acaaaaatcg acgctcaagt cagaggtggc gaaacccgac aggactataa
     9901 agataccagg cgtttccccc tggaagctcc ctcgtgcgct ctcctgttcc gaccctgccg
     9961 cttaccggat acctgtccgc ctttctccct tcgggaagcg tggcgctttc tcatagctca
    10021 cgctgtaggt atctcagttc ggtgtaggtc gttcgctcca agctgggctg tgtgcacgaa
    10081 ccccccgttc agcccgaccg ctgcgcctta tccggtaact atcgtcttga gtccaacccg
    10141 gtaagacacg acttatcgcc actggcagca gccactggta acaggattag cagagcgagg
    10201 tatgtaggcg gtgctacaga gttcttgaag tggtggccta actacggcta cactagaaga
    10261 acagtatttg gtatctgcgc tctgctgaag ccagttacct tcggaaaaag agttggtagc
    10321 tcttgatccg gcaaacaaac caccgctggt agcggtggtt tttttgtttg caagcagcag
    10381 attacgcgca gaaaaaaagg atctcaagaa gatcctttga tcttttctac ggggtctgac
    10441 gctcagtgga acgaaaactc acgttaaggg attttggtca tgagattatc aaaaaggatc
    10501 ttcacctaga tccttttaaa ttaaaaatga agttttaaat caatctaaag tatatatgag
    10561 taaacttggt ctgacagtta ccaatgctta atcagtgagg cacctatctc agcgatctgt
    10621 ctatttcgtt catccatagt tgcctgactc cccgtcgtgt agataactac gatacgggag
    10681 ggcttaccat ctggccccag tgctgcaatg ataccgcgag acccacgctc accggctcca
    10741 gatttatcag caataaacca gccagccgga agggccgagc gcagaagtgg tcctgcaact
    10801 ttatccgcct ccatccagtc tattaattgt tgccgggaag ctagagtaag tagttcgcca
    10861 gttaatagtt tgcgcaacgt tgttgccatt gctacaggca tcgtggtgtc acgctcgtcg
    10921 tttggtatgg cttcattcag ctccggttcc caacgatcaa ggcgagttac atgatccccc
    10981 atgttgtgca aaaaagcggt tagctccttc ggtcctccga tcgttgtcag aagtaagttg
    11041 gccgcagtgt tatcactcat ggttatggca gcactgcata attctcttac tgtcatgcca
    11101 tccgtaagat gcttttctgt gactggtgag tactcaacca agtcattctg agaatagtgt
    11161 atgcggcgac cgagttgctc ttgcccggcg tcaatacggg ataataccgc gccacatagc
    11221 agaactttaa aagtgctcat cattggaaaa cgttcttcgg ggcgaaaact ctcaaggatc
    11281 ttaccgctgt tgagatccag ttcgatgtaa cccactcgtg cacccaactg atcttcagca
    11341 tcttttactt tcaccagcgt ttctgggtga gcaaaaacag gaaggcaaaa tgccgcaaaa
    11401 aagggaataa gggcgacacg gaaatgttga atactcatac tcttcctttt tcaatattat
    11461 tgaagcattt atcagggtta ttgtctcatg agcggataca tatttgaatg tatttagaaa
    11521 aataaacaaa taggggttcc gcgcacattt ccccgaaaag tgccacctga c
//
