Features (pLannotate 1.2.2; 35 found; start..end, strand, type, name):
      1..181     +  LTR            5' LTR (truncated): truncated 5' long terminal repeat (LTR) from HIV-1
    228..353     +  misc_feature   HIV-1 Ψ: packaging signal of human immunodeficiency virus type 1
    337..700     +  CDS            HIV-1 gag (fragment): gag protein from human immunodeficiency virus 1; gag
    846..1079    +  misc_feature   RRE: The Rev response element (RRE) of HIV-1 allows for Rev-dependent mRNA export from the nucleus to the cytoplasm.
   1456..1556    +  CDS            Rev (fragment): human immunodeficiency virus 1 (HIV-1) Rev protein; rev; enhances nuclear export of unspliced and incompletely spliced viral mRNAs
   1620..1686    +  CDS            small t antigen (fragment): SV40 (simian virus 40) small t antigen
   1693..2871    +  promoter       EF-1α promoter: strong constitutive promoter for human elongation factor EF-1α
   2919..3036    +  misc_feature   cPPT/CTS: central polypurine tract and central termination sequence of HIV-1
   3120..4045    +  CDS            ChR2 (fragment): N-terminal fragment of channelrhodopsin-2 from the alga Chlamydomonas reinhardtii (Nagel et al., 2003) blue light-activated cation channel
   4062..4781    +  CDS            EYFP: enhanced YFP mammalian codon-optimized
   4799..5387    +  misc_feature   WPRE: woodchuck hepatitis virus posttranscriptional regulatory element
   5455..5474    +  misc_feature   cPPT/CTS (fragment): central polypurine tract and central termination sequence of HIV-1
   5476..5510    +  LTR            3' LTR (ΔU3) (fragment): self-inactivating 3' long terminal repeat (LTR) from HIV-1
   5542..5712    +  protein_bind   tetracycline response element (fragment): contains seven copies of the tetracycline operator tetO tetracycline repressor TetR
   5713..5729    +  misc_feature   MCS (fragment): pBluescript multiple cloning site
   5728..5942    +  promoter       H1 promoter: human H1 RNA promoter
   5961..6141    +  LTR            5' LTR (truncated): truncated 5' long terminal repeat (LTR) from HIV-1
   6167..6208    +  CDS            V5 tag: epitope tag from simian virus 5
   6264..6488    +  polyA_signal   bGH poly(A) signal: bovine growth hormone polyadenylation signal
   6492..6513    +  promoter       SV40 promoter (fragment): SV40 enhancer and early promoter
   6534..6962    +  rep_origin     f1 ori (sequence partly withheld): f1 bacteriophage origin of replication; arrow indicates direction of (+) strand synthesis
   6976..7305    +  promoter       SV40 promoter: SV40 enhancer and early promoter
   7353..7400    +  promoter       EM7 promoter: synthetic bacterial promoter&nbsp
   7419..7817    +  CDS            BSD: blasticidin S deaminase; Aspergillus terreus BSD; confers resistance to blasticidin
   7818..7845    +  CDS            BleoR (fragment): antibiotic-binding protein; Sh ble from Streptoalloteichus hindustanus; confers resistance to bleomycin, phleomycin, and Zeocin™
   7855..7980    +  CDS            ble (fragment): BLE_KLEPN - Experimental evidence at protein level: Swiss-Prot protein existence level 1. Binding protein with a strong affinity to the bleomycin family of antibiotics. Binds to CL990; an antimitotic-antibiotic compound. From Klebsiella pneumoniae.
   7975..8096    +  polyA_signal   SV40 poly(A) signal: SV40 polyadenylation signal
   8169..8185    -  protein_bind   lac operator: The lac repressor binds to the lac operator to inhibit transcription in E. coli. This inhibition can be relieved by adding lactose or isopropyl-β-D-thiogalactopyranoside (IPTG). lac repressor encoded by lacI
   8193..8223    -  promoter       lac promoter: promoter for the E. coli lac operon
   8238..8259    -  protein_bind   CAP binding site: CAP binding activates transcription in the presence of cAMP. E. coli catabolite activator protein
   8272..8364    -  CDS            lacI (fragment): lac repressor; lacI; The lac repressor binds to the lac operator to inhibit transcription in E. coli. This inhibition can be relieved by adding lactose or isopropyl-β-D-thiogalactopyranoside (IPTG).
   8536..9124    -  rep_origin     ori: high-copy-number ColE1/pMB1/pBR322/pUC origin of replication
   9295..10155   -  CDS            AmpR: β-lactamase; bla; confers resistance to ampicillin, carbenicillin, and related antibiotics
  10156..10260   -  promoter       AmpR promoter: bla
  10297..10523   +  promoter       RSV promoter: Rous sarcoma virus enhancer/promoter
>Addgene plasmid #125255 | plenti2-EF1a-ChR2-EYFP-WRPE | addgene full sequence | sequence record 245279 | Addgene NGS Result
GGGTCTCTCTGGTTAGACCAGATCTGAGCCTGGGAGCTCTCTGGCTAACTAGGGAACCCACTGCTTAAGC
CTCAATAAAGCTTGCCTTGAGTGCTTCAAGTAGTGTGTGCCCGTCTGTTGTGTGACTCTGGTAACTAGAG
ATCCCTCAGACCCTTTTAGTCAGTGTGGAAAATCTCTAGCAGTGGCGCCCGAACAGGGACTTGAAAGCGA
AAGGGAAACCAGAGGAGCTCTCTCGACGCAGGACTCGGCTTGCTGAAGCGCGCACGGCAAGAGGCGAGGG
GCGGCGACTGGTGAGTACGCCAAAAATTTTGACTAGCGGAGGCTAGAAGGAGAGAGATGGGTGCGAGAGC
GTCAGTATTAAGCGGGGGAGAATTAGATCGCGATGGGAAAAAATTCGGTTAAGGCCAGGGGGAAAGAAAA
AATATAAATTAAAACATATAGTATGGGCAAGCAGGGAGCTAGAACGATTCGCAGTTAATCCTGGCCTGTT
AGAAACATCAGAAGGCTGTAGACAAATACTGGGACAGCTACAACCATCCCTTCAGACAGGATCAGAAGAA
CTTAGATCATTATATAATACAGTAGCAACCCTCTATTGTGTGCATCAAAGGATAGAGATAAAAGACACCA
AGGAAGCTTTAGACAAGATAGAGGAAGAGCAAAACAAAAGTAAGACCACCGCACAGCAAGCGGCCGCTGA
TCTTCAGACCTGGAGGAGGAGATATGAGGGACAATTGGAGAAGTGAATTATATAAATATAAAGTAGTAAA
AATTGAACCATTAGGAGTAGCACCCACCAAGGCAAAGAGAAGAGTGGTGCAGAGAGAAAAAAGAGCAGTG
GGAATAGGAGCTTTGTTCCTTGGGTTCTTGGGAGCAGCAGGAAGCACTATGGGCGCAGCGTCAATGACGC
TGACGGTACAGGCCAGACAATTATTGTCTGGTATAGTGCAGCAGCAGAACAATTTGCTGAGGGCTATTGA
GGCGCAACAGCATCTGTTGCAACTCACAGTCTGGGGCATCAAGCAGCTCCAGGCAAGAATCCTGGCTGTG
GAAAGATACCTAAAGGATCAACAGCTCCTGGGGATTTGGGGTTGCTCTGGAAAACTCATTTGCACCACTG
CTGTGCCTTGGAATGCTAGTTGGAGTAATAAATCTCTGGAACAGATTTGGAATCACACGACCTGGATGGA
GTGGGACAGAGAAATTAACAATTACACAAGCTTAATACACTCCTTAATTGAAGAATCGCAAAACCAGCAA
GAAAAGAATGAACAAGAATTATTGGAATTAGATAAATGGGCAAGTTTGTGGAATTGGTTTAACATAACAA
ATTGGCTGTGGTATATAAAATTATTCATAATGATAGTAGGAGGCTTGGTAGGTTTAAGAATAGTTTTTGC
TGTACTTTCTATAGTGAATAGAGTTAGGCAGGGATATTCACCATTATCGTTTCAGACCCACCTCCCAACC
CCGAGGGGACCCGACAGGCCCGAAGGAATAGAAGAAGAAGGTGGAGAGAGAGACAGAGACAGATCCATTC
GATTAGTGAACGGATCTCGACGGTATCGATCACGAGACTAGCCTCGACCATCGCGATGTCGACGATAAGC
TTTGCAAAGATGGATAAAGTTTTAAACAGAGAGGAATCTTTGCAGCTAATGGACCTTCTAGGTCTTGAAA
GGAGTGGGAATTGGCTCCGGTGCCCGTCAGTGGGCAGAGCGCACATCGCCCACAGTCCCCGAGAAGTTGG
GGGGAGGGGTCGGCAATTGAACCGGTGCCTAGAGAAGGTGGCGCGGGGTAAACTGGGAAAGTGATGTCGT
GTACTGGCTCCGCCTTTTTCCCGAGGGTGGGGGAGAACCGTATATAAGTGCAGTAGTCGCCGTGAACGTT
CTTTTTCGCAACGGGTTTGCCGCCAGAACACAGGTAAGTGCCGTGTGTGGTTCCCGCGGGCCTGGCCTCT
TTACGGGTTATGGCCCTTGCGTGCCTTGAATTACTTCCACCTGGCTGCAGTACGTGATTCTTGATCCCGA
GCTTCGGGTTGGAAGTGGGTGGGAGAGTTCGAGGCCTTGCGCTTAAGGAGCCCCTTCGCCTCGTGCTTGA
GTTGAGGCCTGGCCTGGGCGCTGGGGCCGCCGCGTGCGAATCTGGTGGCACCTTCGCGCCTGTCTCGCTG
CTTTCGATAAGTCTCTAGCCATTTAAAATTTTTGATGACCTGCTGCGACGCTTTTTTTCTGGCAAGATAG
TCTTGTAAATGCGGGCCAAGATCTGCACACTGGTATTTCGGTTTTTGGGGCCGCGGGCGGCGACGGGGCC
CGTGCGTCCCAGCGCACATGTTCGGCGAGGCGGGGCCTGCGAGCGCGGCCACCGAGAATCGGACGGGGGT
AGTCTCAAGCTGGCCGGCCTGCTCTGGTGCCTGGCCTCGCGCCGCCGTGTATCGCCCCGCCCTGGGCGGC
AAGGCTGGCCCGGTCGGCACCAGTTGCGTGAGCGGAAAGATGGCCGCTTCCCGGCCCTGCTGCAGGGAGC
TCAAAATGGAGGACGCGGCGCTCGGGAGAGCGGGCGGGTGAGTCACCCACACAAAGGAAAAGGGCCTTTC
CGTCCTCAGCCGTCGCTTCATGTGACTCCACGGAGTACCGGGCGCCGTCCAGGCACCTCGATTAGTTCTC
GAGCTTTTGGAGTACGTCGTCTTTAGGTTGGGGGGAGGGGTTTTATGCGATGGAGTTTCCCCACACTGAG
TGGGTGGAGACTGAAGTTAGGCCAGCTTGGCACTTGATGTAATTCTCCTTGGAATTTGCCCTTTTTGAGT
TTGGATCTTGGTTCATTCTCAAGCCTCAGACAGTGGTTCAAAGTTTTTTTCTTCCATTTCAGGTGTCGTG
AGGAATTTCGACATTTAAATTTAATTAATCTCGACGGTATCGGTTAACTTTTAAAAGAAAAGGGGGGATT
GGGGGGTACAGTGCAGGGGAAAGAATAGTAGACATAATAGCAACAGACATACAAACTAAAGAATTACAAA
AACAAATTACAAAAATTCAAAATTTTATCGATCACGAGACTAGCCTCGAGGTTTAAACTACGGGATCTTC
GAAGGCCTAAGCTTACGCGCGCGTCCTAGCGCTGCCACCATGGATTATGGAGGCGCCCTGAGTGCCGTTG
GGCGCGAGCTGCTATTTGTAACGAACCCAGTAGTCGTCAATGGCTCTGTACTTGTGCCTGAGGACCAGTG
TTACTGCGCGGGCTGGATTGAGTCGCGTGGCACAAACGGTGCCCAAACGGCGTCGAACGTGCTGCAATGG
CTTGCTGCTGGCTTCTCCATCCTACTGCTTATGTTTTACGCCTACCAAACATGGAAGTCAACCTGCGGCT
GGGAGGAGATCTATGTGTGCGCTATCGAGATGGTCAAGGTGATTCTCGAGTTCTTCTTCGAGTTTAAGAA
CCCGTCCATGCTGTATCTAGCCACAGGCCACCGCGTCCAGTGGTTGCGTTACGCCGAGTGGCTTCTCACC
TGCCCGGTCATTCTCATTCACCTGTCAAACCTGACGGGCTTGTCCAACGACTACAGCAGGCGCACCATGG
GTCTGCTTGTGTCTGATATTGGCACAATTGTGTGGGGCGCCACTTCCGCCATGGCCACCGGATACGTCAA
GGTCATCTTCTTCTGCCTGGGTCTGTGTTATGGTGCTAACACGTTCTTTCACGCTGCCAAGGCCTACATC
GAGGGTTACCACACCGTGCCGAAGGGCCGGTGTCGCCAGGTGGTGACTGGCATGGCTTGGCTCTTCTTCG
TATCATGGGGTATGTTCCCCATCCTGTTCATCCTCGGCCCCGAGGGCTTCGGCGTCCTGAGCGTGTACGG
CTCCACCGTCGGCCACACCATCATTGACCTGATGTCGAAGAACTGCTGGGGTCTGCTCGGCCACTACCTG
CGCGTGCTGATCCACGAGCATATCCTCATCCACGGCGACATTCGCAAGACCACCAAATTGAACATTGGTG
GCACTGAGATTGAGGTCGAGACGCTGGTGGAGGACGAGGCCGAGGCTGGCGCGGTACCCGCGGCCGCCAC
CATGGTGAGCAAGGGCGAGGAGCTGTTCACCGGGGTGGTGCCCATCCTGGTCGAGCTGGACGGCGACGTA
AACGGCCACAAGTTCAGCGTGTCCGGCGAGGGCGAGGGCGATGCCACCTACGGCAAGCTGACCCTGAAGT
TCATCTGCACCACCGGCAAGCTGCCCGTGCCCTGGCCCACCCTCGTGACCACCTTCGGCTACGGCCTGCA
GTGCTTCGCCCGCTACCCCGACCACATGAAGCAGCACGACTTCTTCAAGTCCGCCATGCCCGAAGGCTAC
GTCCAGGAGCGCACCATCTTCTTCAAGGACGACGGCAACTACAAGACCCGCGCCGAGGTGAAGTTCGAGG
GCGACACCCTGGTGAACCGCATCGAGCTGAAGGGCATCGACTTCAAGGAGGACGGCAACATCCTGGGGCA
CAAGCTGGAGTACAACTACAACAGCCACAACGTCTATATCATGGCCGACAAGCAGAAGAACGGCATCAAG
GTGAACTTCAAGATCCGCCACAACATCGAGGACGGCAGCGTGCAGCTCGCCGACCACTACCAGCAGAACA
CCCCCATCGGCGACGGCCCCGTGCTGCTGCCCGACAACCACTACCTGAGCTACCAGTCCGCCCTGAGCAA
AGACCCCAACGAGAAGCGCGATCACATGGTCCTGCTGGAGTTCGTGACCGCCGCCGGGATCACTCTCGGC
ATGGACGAGCTGTACAAGTAATAGACTAGTCATATGATAATCAACCTCTGGATTACAAAATTTGTGAAAG
ATTGACTGGTATTCTTAACTATGTTGCTCCTTTTACGCTATGTGGATACGCTGCTTTAATGCCTTTGTAT
CATGCTATTGCTTCCCGTATGGCTTTCATTTTCTCCTCCTTGTATAAATCCTGGTTGCTGTCTCTTTATG
AGGAGTTGTGGCCCGTTGTCAGGCAACGTGGCGTGGTGTGCACTGTGTTTGCTGACGCAACCCCCACTGG
TTGGGGCATTGCCACCACCTGTCAGCTCCTTTCCGGGACTTTCGCTTTCCCCCTCCCTATTGCCACGGCG
GAACTCATCGCCGCCTGCCTTGCCCGCTGCTGGACAGGGGCTCGGCTGTTGGGCACTGACAATTCCGTGG
TGTTGTCGGGGAAGCTGACGTCCTTTCCATGGCTGCTCGCCTGTGTTGCCACCTGGATTCTGCGCGGGAC
GTCCTTCTGCTACGTCCCTTCGGCCCTCAATCCAGCGGACCTTCCTTCCCGCGGCCTGCTGCCGGCTCTG
CGGCCTCTTCCGCGTCTTCGCCTTCGCCCTCAGACGAGTCGGATCTCCCTTTGGGCCGCCTCCCCGCATC
GGTACGTATGGCCAGGTACCTTTAAGACCAATGACTTACAAGGCAGCTGTAGATCTTAGCCACTTTTTAA
AAGAAAAGGGGGGACTGGAAGGGCTAATTCACTCCCAACGAAGACAAGATGGGATCAATTCACCATGCTA
GTGGATCCCCCTCGAGTTTACCACTCCCTATCAGTGATAGAGAAAAGTGAAAGTCGAGTTTACCACTCCC
TATCAGTGATAGAGAAAAGTGAAAGTCGAGTTTACCACTCCCTATCAGTGATAGAGAAAAGTGAAAGTCG
AGTTTACCACTCCCTATCAGTGATAGAGAAAAGTGAAAGTCGGGGCTGCAGGAATTCGAACGCTGACGTC
ATCAACCCGCTCCAAGGAATCGCGGGCCCAGTGTCACTAGGCGGGAACACCCAGCGCGCGTGCGCCCTGG
CAGGAAGATGGCTGTGAGGGACAGGGGAGTGGCGCCCTGCAATATTTGCATGTCGCTATGTGTTCTGGGA
AATCACCATAAACGTGAAATGTCTTTGGATTTGGGAATCTTATAAGTTCTGTATGAGACCACAGATCTAA
GCTTATCGATGGGTCTCTCTGGTTAGACCAGATCTGAGCCTGGGAGCTCTCTGGCTAACTAGGGAACCCA
CTGCTTAAGCCTCAATAAAGCTTGCCTTGAGTGCTTCAAGTAGTGTGTGCCCGTCTGTTGTGTGACTCTG
GTAACTAGAGATCCCTCAGACCCTTTTAGTCAGTGTGGAAAATCTCTAGCAGCATCTAGAGGGCCCGCGG
TTCGAAGGTAAGCCTATCCCTAACCCTCTCCTCGGTCTCGATTCTACGCGTACCGGTCATCATCACCATC
ACCATTGAGTTTAAACCCGCTGATCAGCCTCGACTGTGCCTTCTAGTTGCCAGCCATCTGTTGTTTGCCC
CTCCCCCGTGCCTTCCTTGACCCTGGAAGGTGCCACTCCCACTGTCCTTTCCTAATAAAATGAGGAAATT
GCATCGCATTGTCTGAGTAGGTGTCATTCTATTCTGGGGGGTGGGGTGGGGCAGGACAGCAAGGGGGAGG
ATTGGGAAGACAATAGCAGGCATGCTGGGGATGCGGTGGGCTCTATGGCTTCTGAGGCGGAAAGAACCAG
CTGGGGCTCTAGGGGGTATCCCC
[124 nt withheld, positions 6534-6657]
C
[91 nt withheld, positions 6659-6749]
A
[49 nt withheld, positions 6751-6799]
CCTTTGACGTTGGAGTCCACGTTCTTTAATAGTGGACTCTTGTTCCAAACTGGAACAACACTCAACCCTA
TCTCGGTCTATTCTTTTGATTTATAAGGGATTTTGCCGATTTCGGCCTATTGGTTAAAAAATGAGCTGAT
TTAACAAAAATTTAACGCGAATTAATTCTGTGGAATGTGTGTCAGTTAGGGTGTGGAAAGTCCCCAGGCT
CCCCAGCAGGCAGAAGTATGCAAAGCATGCATCTCAATTAGTCAGCAACCAGGTGTGGAAAGTCCCCAGG
CTCCCCAGCAGGCAGAAGTATGCAAAGCATGCATCTCAATTAGTCAGCAACCATAGTCCCGCCCCTAACT
CCGCCCATCCCGCCCCTAACTCCGCCCAGTTCCGCCCATTCTCCGCCCCATGGCTGACTAATTTTTTTTA
TTTATGCAGAGGCCGAGGCCGCCTCTGCCTCTGAGCTATTCCAGAAGTAGTGAGGAGGCTTTTTTGGAGG
CCTAGGCTTTTGCAAAAAGCTCCCGGGAGCTTGTATATCCATTTTCGGATCTGATCAGCACGTGTTGACA
ATTAATCATCGGCATAGTATATCGGCATAGTATAATACGACAAGGTGAGGAACTAAACCATGGCCAAGCC
TTTGTCTCAAGAAGAATCCACCCTCATTGAAAGAGCAACGGCTACAATCAACAGCATCCCCATCTCTGAA
GACTACAGCGTCGCCAGCGCAGCTCTCTCTAGCGACGGCCGCATCTTCACTGGTGTCAATGTATATCATT
TTACTGGGGGACCTTGTGCAGAACTCGTGGTGCTGGGCACTGCTGCTGCTGCGGCAGCTGGCAACCTGAC
TTGTATCGTCGCGATCGGAAATGAGAACAGGGGCATCTTGAGCCCCTGCGGACGGTGCCGACAGGTGCTT
CTCGATCTGCATCCTGGGATCAAAGCCATAGTGAAGGACAGTGATGGACAGCCGACGGCAGTTGGGATTC
GTGAATTGCTGCCCTCTGGTTATGTGTGGGAGGGCTAAGCACTTCGTGGCCGAGGAGCAGGACTGACACG
TGCTACGAGATTTCGATTCCACCGCCGCCTTCTATGAAAGGTTGGGCTTCGGAATCGTTTTCCGGGACGC
CGGCTGGATGATCCTCCAGCGCGGGGATCTCATGCTGGAGTTCTTCGCCCACCCCAACTTGTTTATTGCA
GCTTATAATGGTTACAAATAAAGCAATAGCATCACAAATTTCACAAATAAAGCATTTTTTTCACTGCATT
CTAGTTGTGGTTTGTCCAAACTCATCAATGTATCTTATCATGTCTGTATACCGTCGACCTCTAGCTAGAG
CTTGGCGTAATCATGGTCATAGCTGTTTCCTGTGTGAAATTGTTATCCGCTCACAATTCCACACAACATA
CGAGCCGGAAGCATAAAGTGTAAAGCCTGGGGTGCCTAATGAGTGAGCTAACTCACATTAATTGCGTTGC
GCTCACTGCCCGCTTTCCAGTCGGGAAACCTGTCGTGCCAGCTGCATTAATGAATCGGCCAACGCGCGGG
GAGAGGCGGTTTGCGTATTGGGCGCTCTTCCGCTTCCTCGCTCACTGACTCGCTGCGCTCGGTCGTTCGG
CTGCGGCGAGCGGTATCAGCTCACTCAAAGGCGGTAATACGGTTATCCACAGAATCAGGGGATAACGCAG
GAAAGAACATGTGAGCAAAAGGCCAGGAACCGTAAAAAGGCCGCGTTGCTGGCGTTTTTCCATAGGCTCC
GCCCCCCTGACGAGCATCACAAAAATCGACGCTCAAGTCAGAGGTGGCGAAACCCGACAGGACTATAAAG
ATACCAGGCGTTTCCCCCTGGAAGCTCCCTCGTGCGCTCTCCTGTTCCGACCCTGCCGCTTACCGGATAC
CTGTCCGCCTTTCTCCCTTCGGGAAGCGTGGCGCTTTCTCATAGCTCACGCTGTAGGTATCTCAGTTCGG
TGTAGGTCGTTCGCTCCAAGCTGGGCTGTGTGCACGAACCCCCCGTTCAGCCCGACCGCTGCGCCTTATC
CGGTAACTATCGTCTTGAGTCCAACCCGGTAAGACACGACTTATCGCCACTGGCAGCAGCCACTGGTAAC
AGGATTAGCAGAGCGAGGTATGTAGGCGGTGCTACAGAGTTCTTGAAGTGGTGGCCTAACTACGGCTACA
CTAGAAGAACAGTATTTGGTATCTGCGCTCTGCTGAAGCCAGTTACCTTCGGAAAAAGAGTTGGTAGCTC
TTGATCCGGCAAACAAACCACCGCTGGTAGCGGTGGTTTTTTTGTTTGCAAGCAGCAGATTACGCGCAGA
AAAAAAGGATCTCAAGAAGATCCTTTGATCTTTTCTACGGGGTCTGACGCTCAGTGGAACGAAAACTCAC
GTTAAGGGATTTTGGTCATGAGATTATCAAAAAGGATCTTCACCTAGATCCTTTTAAATTAAAAATGAAG
TTTTAAATCAATCTAAAGTATATATGAGTAAACTTGGTCTGACAGTTACCAATGCTTAATCAGTGAGGCA
CCTATCTCAGCGATCTGTCTATTTCGTTCATCCATAGTTGCCTGACTCCCCGTCGTGTAGATAACTACGA
TACGGGAGGGCTTACCATCTGGCCCCAGTGCTGCAATGATACCGCGAGACCCACGCTCACCGGCTCCAGA
TTTATCAGCAATAAACCAGCCAGCCGGAAGGGCCGAGCGCAGAAGTGGTCCTGCAACTTTATCCGCCTCC
ATCCAGTCTATTAATTGTTGCCGGGAAGCTAGAGTAAGTAGTTCGCCAGTTAATAGTTTGCGCAACGTTG
TTGCCATTGCTACAGGCATCGTGGTGTCACGCTCGTCGTTTGGTATGGCTTCATTCAGCTCCGGTTCCCA
ACGATCAAGGCGAGTTACATGATCCCCCATGTTGTGCAAAAAAGCGGTTAGCTCCTTCGGTCCTCCGATC
GTTGTCAGAAGTAAGTTGGCCGCAGTGTTATCACTCATGGTTATGGCAGCACTGCATAATTCTCTTACTG
TCATGCCATCCGTAAGATGCTTTTCTGTGACTGGTGAGTACTCAACCAAGTCATTCTGAGAATAGTGTAT
GCGGCGACCGAGTTGCTCTTGCCCGGCGTCAATACGGGATAATACCGCGCCACATAGCAGAACTTTAAAA
GTGCTCATCATTGGAAAACGTTCTTCGGGGCGAAAACTCTCAAGGATCTTACCGCTGTTGAGATCCAGTT
CGATGTAACCCACTCGTGCACCCAACTGATCTTCAGCATCTTTTACTTTCACCAGCGTTTCTGGGTGAGC
AAAAACAGGAAGGCAAAATGCCGCAAAAAAGGGAATAAGGGCGACACGGAAATGTTGAATACTCATACTC
TTCCTTTTTCAATATTATTGAAGCATTTATCAGGGTTATTGTCTCATGAGCGGATACATATTTGAATGTA
TTTAGAAAAATAAACAAATAGGGGTTCCGCGCACATTTCCCCGAAAAGTGCCACCTGACGTCCTTAATGT
AGTCTTATGCAATACTCTTGTAGTCTTGCAACATGGTAACGATGAGTTAGCAACATGCCTTACAAGGAGA
GAAAAAGCACCGTGCATGCCGATTGGTGGAAGTAAGGTGGTACGATCGTGCCTTATTAGGAAGGCAACAG
ACGGGTCTGACATGGATTGGACGAACCACTGAATTGCCGCATTGCAGAGATATTGTATTTAAGTGCCTAG
CTCGATACATAAAC
